Addgene plasmid #43420: II-TAGC
Depositing lab: Chad Cowan & Kiran Musunuru. Depositing organization: Harvard University. Publication: A TALEN Genome-Editing System for Generating Human Stem Cell-Based Disease Models. Ding Q, Lee YK, Schaefer EA, Peters DT, Veres A, Kim K, Kuperwasser N, Motola DL, Meissner TB, Hendriks WT, Trevisan M, Gupta RM, Moisan A, Banks E, Friesen M, Schinzel RT, Xia F, Tang A, Xia Y, Figueroa E, Wann A, Ahfeldt T, Daheron L, Zhang F, Rubin LL, Peng LF, Chung RT, Musunuru K, Cowan CA. Cell Stem Cell. 2012 Dec 12. pii: S1934-5909(12)00645-5. doi: 10.1016/j.stem.2012.11.011. PubMed 23246482.
Backbone
  Vector backbone: pCRII-TOPO
  Backbone manufacturer: Invitrogen
  Backbone size w/o insert (bp): 3973
  Vector type: Bacterial Cloning
Growth in bacteria
  Bacterial resistance: Ampicillin and Kanamycin, 100 & 50 μg/mL
  Growth temperature: 37°C
  Growth strain: Top10
  Copy number: High Copy
Gene/Insert
  Gene/Insert name: II-TAGC
  Species: Synthetic
  Insert size (bp): 426
  Cloning method: TOPO Cloning
  Sequencing primers: 5′ T7; 3′ M13-rev
Terms and licenses: Academic/Nonprofit Terms; Industry Terms: Not Available to Industry
How to cite: II-TAGC was a gift from Chad Cowan & Kiran Musunuru (Addgene plasmid # 43420 ; http://n2t.net/addgene:43420 ; RRID:Addgene_43420)
