[The description below was written by a language model from this plasmid's Addgene catalogue record.]
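Description:
II-TAGC is a bacterial cloning plasmid built on the commercial pCRII-TOPO backbone (about 4.0 kb without insert), into which a 426 bp synthetic fragment was introduced by TOPO cloning. It is a high-copy plasmid maintained in E. coli and carries both ampicillin and kanamycin resistance, so either or both antibiotics can be used for selection. The record lists T7 and M13-reverse as the flanking sequencing primer sites, consistent with the insert sitting in the standard TOPO cloning site of this backbone. No feature table is provided, so individual backbone elements beyond these cannot be confirmed from the record.

The insert is described only by its name and as synthetic. The associated work concerns a TALEN genome-editing system for generating human stem cell-based disease models, which suggests that this plasmid is one member of a library of pre-assembled TALE repeat modules. On that reading, "TAGC" would denote the four-nucleotide target specified by a block of four repeat units, a size broadly compatible with a 426 bp insert, and "II" would indicate the position of that block in the final array. This interpretation is inferred from the name and context, not stated explicitly. The record does not give the repeat-variable residues, the flanking restriction or assembly sites, or the destination vector.

As a cloning-only construct, it contains no recorded eukaryotic promoter, nuclease domain or reporter. Its likely role is as a storage and source plasmid from which the module is excised or amplified and combined with others to build a full-length TALEN in a separate expression vector.
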