>Addgene plasmid #43420 | II-TAGC | depositor partial sequence | sequence record 58685 | II-TAGC sequence 426 bps
CGTCTCGCTTAACCCCAGAGCAGGTCGTGGCCATTGCCTCGAATGGAGGGGGCAAACAGGCGTTGGAAAC
CGTACAACGATTGCTGCCGGTGCTGTGCCAAGCGCACGGACTCACCCCAGAGCAGGTCGTGGCAATCGCC
TCCAACATTGGCGGGAAACAGGCACTCGAGACTGTCCAGCGCCTGCTTCCCGTGCTGTGCCAAGCGCACG
GCCTCACCCCAGAGCAGGTCGTGGCAATCGCGAGCAATAACGGCGGAAAACAGGCTTTGGAAACGGTGCA
GAGGCTCCTTCCAGTGCTGTGCCAAGCGCACGGATTAACCCCAGAGCAGGTCGTGGCGATCGCAAGCCAC
GACGGAGGAAAGCAAGCCTTGGAAACAGTACAGAGGCTGTTGCCTGTGCTGTGCCAAGCGCACGGGCTCA
GAGACG
