>Addgene plasmid #43420 | II-TAGC | addgene partial sequence | sequence record 60577 | M13-F20 5'-TGTAAAACGACGGCCAGT-3'
CTATAGGGCGAATTGGGCCCTCTAGATGCATGCTCGAGCGGCCGCCAGTGTGATGGATATCTGCAGAATT
CGCCCTTCTTTCCTGTGCCCACGTCTCTGAGCCCGTGCGCTTGGCACAGCACAGGCAACAGCCTCTGTAC
TGTTTCCAAGGCTTGCTTTCCTCCGTCGTGGCTTGCGATCGCCACGACCTGCTCTGGGGTTAATCCGTGC
GCTTGGCACAGCACTGGAAGGAGCCTCTGCACCGTTTCCAAAGCCTGTTTTCCGCCGTTATTGCTCGCGA
TTGCCACGACCTGCTCTGGGGTGAGGCCGTGCGCTTGGCACAGCACGGGAAGCAGGCGCTGGACAGTCTC
GAGTGCCTGTTTCCCGCCAATGTTGGAGGCGATTGCCACGACCTGCTCTGGGGTGAGTCCGTGCGCTTGG
CACAGCACCGGCAGCAATCGTTGTACGGTTTCCAACGCCTGTTTGCCCCCTCCATTCGAGGCAATGGCCA
CGACCTGCTCTGGGGTTAAGCGAGACGCGCTAGGACGGCAAGGGCGAATTCCAGCACACTGGCGGCCGTT
ACTAGTGGATCCGAGCTCGGTACCAAGCTTGATGCATAGCTTGAGTATTCTATAGTGTCACCTAAATAGC
TTGGCGTAATCATGGTCATAGCTGTTTCCTGTGTGAAATTGTTATCCGCTCACAATTCCACACAACATAC
GAGCCGGAAGCATAAAGTGTAAAGCCTGGGGTGCCTAATGAGTGAGCTAACTCACATTAATTGCGTTGCG
CTCACTGCCCGCTTTCCAGTCGGGAAACCTGTCGTGCCAGCTGCATTAATGAATCGGCCAACGCGCGGGG
AGAGGCGGTTTGCGTATTGGGCGCTCTTCCGCTTCCTCGCTCACTGACTCGCTGCGCTCGGTCGTTCGGC
TGCGGCGAGCGGTATCAGCTCACTCAAAGGCGGTAATACGGTTATCCACAGAATCAGGGGATAACGCAGG
AAAGAACATGTGAGCAAAAGGCCAGCAAAAGGCCAGGAACCGTAAAAAGGCC
